Addgene plasmid #197738: pMC-6-RedFLuc-9
Purpose: Phytobrick (MoClo) Level 0 Part
Depositing lab: Daniel Voytas. Depositing organization: University of Minnesota. Publication: An extensible vector toolkit and parts library for advanced engineering of plant genomes. Chamness JC, Kumar J, Cruz AJ, Rhuby E, Holum MJ, Cody JP, Tibebu R, Gamo ME, Starker CG, Zhang F, Voytas DF. Plant Genome. 2023 Mar 9:e20312. doi: 10.1002/tpg2.20312. PubMed 36896468.
Backbone
  Vector backbone: pMC-6-ccdB-9
  Backbone manufacturer: Self-made
  Vector type: Plant Expression
Growth in bacteria
  Bacterial resistance: Spectinomycin, 50 μg/mL
  Growth temperature: 37°C
  Growth strain: DH5alpha
  Copy number: High Copy
Gene/Insert
  Gene/Insert name: RedF Luciferase (tomato optimized)
  Species: Luciola italica
  Insert size (bp): 1647
  Cloning method: Restriction Enzyme; 5′ cloning site Unknown (unknown if destroyed)
Terms and licenses: Academic/Nonprofit Terms; Industry Terms: Not Available to Industry
Depositor comments: Please visit https://doi.org/10.1101/2022.10.15.511792 for bioRxiv preprint.
How to cite: pMC-6-RedFLuc-9 was a gift from Daniel Voytas (Addgene plasmid # 197738 ; http://n2t.net/addgene:197738 ; RRID:Addgene_197738)
