[The description below was written by a language model from this plasmid's Addgene catalogue record and pLannotate feature annotations shown in this document.]
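Description:
pMC-6-RedFLuc-9 is a Level 0 Phytobrick (MoClo) part plasmid from a modular toolkit for plant genome engineering. It was built by replacing the ccdB counter-selection cassette of the self-made pMC-6-ccdB-9 acceptor backbone with a luciferase coding sequence. The sequenced plasmid is small, about 3.9 kb, and is maintained in E. coli at high copy from a ColE1/pUC-type origin. Selection is with spectinomycin through an aadA gene, which lies downstream of an AmpR (bla) promoter. The short hits annotated as integrase, gentamicin acetyltransferase, lacI and RSF origin are only fragments. They are most likely remnants of the resistance cassette and backbone rather than functional elements.

The payload is a 1,647 bp tomato codon-optimized RedF luciferase, which the record attributes to the firefly Luciola italica. The automated annotation labels this open reading frame by its closest database match, the green-emitting luciferase of the related species Luciola cruciata. That label reflects homology and does not contradict the catalogue entry. No plant promoter, terminator or tag is annotated around the coding sequence, which fits a Level 0 part that carries a single element and is not an expression unit itself. The "6" and "9" in the name presumably denote the flanking positions or overhangs that define where the part fits in an assembly, but the record does not state the overhangs or the cloning sites. In use, such a part would be combined by Golden Gate assembly with promoter and terminator modules into higher-level transcription units. There it would serve as a bioluminescent reporter in plant expression constructs.
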