Features (pLannotate 1.2.2; 8 found; start..end, strand, type, name):
      1..23      +  rep_origin     RSF ori (fragment): Plasmids containing the RSF 1030 origin of replication can be propagated in E. coli cells that contain additional plasmids with compatible origins.
     25..74      +  CDS            lacI (fragment): lac repressor; lacI; The lac repressor binds to the lac operator to inhibit transcription in E. coli. This inhibition can be relieved by adding lactose or isopropyl-β-D-thiogalactopyranoside (IPTG).
     91..1734    +  CDS            LUCI_LUCCR: Experimental evidence at protein level: Swiss-Prot protein existence level 1. Produces green light with a wavelength of 544 nm. From Luciola cruciata (Japanese firefly) (Genji firefly).
   1862..1966    +  promoter       AmpR promoter: bla
   1957..2037    -  CDS            int (fragment): INT2_ECOLX - Protein inferred from homology: Swiss-Prot protein existence level 3. Putative integrase believed to be involved in the insertion of antibiotic resistance genes into plasmids and transposons. From Escherichia coli.
   2125..2181    +  CDS            GmR (fragment): gentamycin acetyltransferase; aacC1; confers resistance to gentamycin
   2188..2976    +  CDS            aadA: S3AD_ECOLX - Experimental evidence at protein level: Swiss-Prot protein existence level 1. Mediates bacterial resistance to the antibiotics streptomycin and spectinomycin. From Escherichia coli.
   3150..3738    +  rep_origin     ori: high-copy-number ColE1/pMB1/pBR322/pUC origin of replication
>Addgene plasmid #197738 | pMC-6-RedFLuc-9 | addgene full sequence | sequence record 391091 | Addgene NGS Result
GTCAGTGAGCGAGGAAGCGGAAGAGCGCCCAATACGCAAACCGCCTCTCCCCGCGCGTTGGCCGATTCAT
TAATCACTCTGTGGTCTCAAATGGAAAACATGGAAAATGACGAGAATATTGTGGTAGGGCCCAAACCTTT
CTATCCCATTGAAGAGGGAAGCGCCGGAACTCAACTTCGAAAGTACATGGAAAGATACGCTAAGCTTGGC
GCTATCGCATTTACCAACGCAGTGACTGGTGTTGATTACTCTTATGCTGAATACTTGGAAAAAAGTTGCT
GTTTAGGGAAGGCACTACAAAACTACGGACTTGTCGTCGATGGAAGAATCGCCCTGTGTTCCGAGAATTG
CGAGGAGTTCTTCATTCCAGTCATAGCCGGCTTATTCATTGGAGTCGGTGTCGCACCTACTAACGAAATC
TATACTCTCCGAGAACTTGTGCACTCATTAGGCATCTCCAAGCCAACCATCGTGTTTTCTAGCAAGAAAG
GATTGGACAAAGTTATCACCGTCCAAAAGACTGTAACAACCATAAAGACAATCGTCATACTTGATTCAAA
AGTAGATTACCGAGGCTATCAGTGCTTAGACACATTCATCAAGAGGAACACCCCACCAGGCTTTCAAGCC
TCTTCCTTCAAGACCGTTGAGGTGGACCGAAAGGAGCAGGTCGCCCTGATAATGAACTCAAGCGGATCTA
CTGGACTTCCTAAAGGGGTCCAGCTAACACATGAGAATACAGTGACTAGGTTCTCACACGCCCGAGATCC
AATATACGGGAATCAGGTAAGCCCTGGCACAGCAGTCCTAACCGTAGTCCCCTTGCACCACGGTTTTGGG
ATGTTCACCACACTCGGGTATTTAATCTGTGGGTTCAGGGTCGTGATGTTGACAAAATTCGACGAGGAGA
CATTTCTTAAAACCTTACAGGATTATAAATGTACTTACGTTATTTTGGTGCCAACTCTTTTTGCTATCCT
TAACAAAAGTGAGCTTCTGAATAAATACGACTTAAGCAATCTTGTAGAAATCGCTTCAGGAGGTGCCCCA
CTCTCTAAAGAAGTGGGGGAGGCTGTTGCTAGACGTTTTAACCTTCCTGGTGTTAGACAAGGATACGGAC
TAACTGAAACCACATCAGCCATCATCATTACTCCCGAGGGCGACGATAAACCCGGTGCTAGCGGTAAGGT
TGTGCCACTTTTCAAAGCAAAAGTTATAGACTTGGACACAAAGAAATCTTTAGGGCCAAATAGGCGAGGT
GAAGTATGCGTAAAGGGCCCAATGTTAATGAAGGGGTATGTTAACAATCCTGAGGCCACTAAGGAGCTTA
TCGACGAGGAAGGCTGGCTGCATACCGGTGACATTGGTTATTACGACGAAGAAAAACACTTTTTCATTGT
TGACAGGTTAAAAAGTTTAATAAAGTATAAGGGTTACCAGGTGCCCCCTGCAGAACTAGAATCTGTCCTC
TTGCAACATCCATCCATCTTCGACGCAGGGGTAGCAGGAGTCCCCGACCCAGTAGCAGGCGAGCTACCCG
GCGCTGTAGTGGTGCTAGAAAGCGGCAAGAACATGACCGAAAAGGAAGTTATGGACTACGTTGCTTCCCA
AGTGTCCAATGCAAAGCGTTTGCGTGGTGGTGTTAGGTTCGTTGATGAAGTGCCCAAGGGGTTAACAGGC
AAGATCGACGGTAGGGCTATACGAGAGATCTTGAAGAAGCCAGTAGCTAAAATGTAGCTTTGAGACCACG
AAGTGGCTCTTCAGTGGACGAAAGGGCCTCGTGATACGCCTATTTTTATAGGTTAATGTCATGATAATAA
TGGTTTCTTAGACGTCAGGTGGCACTTTTCGGGGAAATGTGCGCGGAACCCCTATTTGTTTATTTTTCTA
AATACATTCAAATATGTATCCGCTCATGAGACAATAACCCTGATAAATGCTTCAATAATATTGAAAAAGG
AAGAGTATGCGCTCACGCAACTGGTCCAGAACCTTGACCGAACGCAGCGGTGGTAACGGCGCAGTGGCGG
TTTTCATGGCTTGTTATGACTGTTTTTTTTTGGGGTACAGTCTATGCCTCGGGCATCCAAGCAGCAAGCG
CGTTACGCCGTGGGTCGATGTTTGATGTTATGGAGCAGCAACGATGTTACGCAGCAGGGCAGTCGCCCTA
AAACAAAGTTAAACATCATGAGGGAAGCGGTGATCGCCGAAGTATCGACTCAACTATCAGAGGTAGTTGG
CGTCATCGAGCGCCATCTCGAACCGACGTTGCTGGCCGTACATTTGTACGGCTCCGCAGTGGATGGCGGC
CTGAAGCCACACAGCGATATTGATTTGCTGGTTACGGTGACCGTAAGGCTTGATGAAACAACGCGGCGAG
CTTTGATCAACGACCTTTTGGAAACTTCGGCTTCCCCTGGAGAGAGCGAGATTCTCCGCGCTGTAGAAGT
CACCATTGTTGTGCACGACGACATCATTCCGTGGCGTTATCCAGCTAAGCGCGAACTGCAATTTGGAGAA
TGGCAGCGCAATGACATTCTTGCAGGTATCTTCGAGCCAGCCACGATCGACATTGATCTGGCTATCTTGC
TGACAAAAGCAAGAGAACATAGCGTTGCCTTGGTAGGTCCAGCGGCGGAGGAACTCTTTGATCCGGTTCC
TGAACAGGATCTATTTGAGGCGCTAAATGAAACCTTAACGCTATGGAACTCGCCGCCCGACTGGGCTGGC
GATGAGCGAAATGTAGTGCTTACGTTGTCCCGCATTTGGTACAGCGCAGTAACCGGCAAAATCGCGCCGA
AGGATGTCGCTGCCGACTGGGCAATGGAGCGCCTGCCGGCCCAGTATCAGCCCGTCATACTTGAAGCTAG
ACAGGCTTATCTTGGACAAGAAGAAGATCGCTTGGCCTCGCGCGCAGATCAGTTGGAAGAATTTGTCCAT
TACGTAAAAGGCGAGATCACCAAGGTAGTCGGCAAATAACTGTCAGACCAAGTTTACTCATATATACTTT
AGATTGATTTAAAACTTCATTTTTAATTTAAAAGGATCTAGGTGAAGATCCTTTTTGATAATCTCATGAC
CAAAATCCCTTAACGTGAGTTTTCGTTCCACTGAGCGTCAGACCCCGTAGAAAAGATCAAAGGATCTTCT
TGAGATCCTTTTTTTCTGCGCGTAATCTGCTGCTTGCAAACAAAAAAACCACCGCTACCAGCGGTGGTTT
GTTTGCCGGATCAAGAGCTACCAACTCTTTTTCCGAAGGTAACTGGCTTCAGCAGAGCGCAGATACCAAA
TACTGTTCTTCTAGTGTAGCCGTAGTTAGGCCACCACTTCAAGAACTCTGTAGCACCGCCTACATACCTC
GCTCTGCTAATCCTGTTACCAGTGGCTGCTGCCAGTGGCGATAAGTCGTGTCTTACCGGGTTGGACTCAA
GACGATAGTTACCGGATAAGGCGCAGCGGTCGGGCTGAACGGGGGGTTCGTGCACACAGCCCAGCTTGGA
GCGAACGACCTACACCGAACTGAGATACCTACAGCGTGAGCTATGAGAAAGCGCCACGCTTCCCGAAGGG
AGAAAGGCGGACAGGTATCCGGTAAGCGGCAGGGTCGGAACAGGAGAGCGCACGAGGGAGCTTCCAGGGG
GAAACGCCTGGTATCTTTATAGTCCTGTCGGGTTTCGCCACCTCTGACTTGAGCGTCGATTTTTGTGATG
CTCGTCAGGGGGGCGGAGCCTATGGAAAAACGCCAGCAACGCGGCCTTTTTACGGTTCCTGGCCTTTTGC
TGGCCTTTTGCTCACATGTTCTTTCCTGCGTTATCCCCTGATTCTGTGGATAACCGTATTACCGCCTTTG
AGTGAGCTGATACCGCTCGCCGCAGCCGAACGACCGAGCGCAGCGA
